>Addgene plasmid #26074 | pBMTBX-3 | depositor full sequence | sequence record 12238 | Author sequence
AACGAATTCAAGCTTGATATCATTCAGGACGAGCCTCAGACTCCAGCGTAACTGGACTGAAAACAAACTA
AAGCGCCCTTGTGGCGCTTTAGTTTTGTTCCGCTCATGATAATAATGGTTTCTTAGACGTCAGGTGGCAC
TTTTCGGGGAAATGTGCGCGCCCGCGTTCCTGCTGGCGCTGGGCCTGTTTCTGGCGCTGGACTTCCCGCT
GTTCCGTCAGCAGCTTTTCGCCCACGGCCTTGATGATCGCGGCGGCCTTGGCCTGCATATCCCGATTCAA
CGGCCCCAGGGCGTCCAGAACGGGCTTCAGGCGCTCCCGAAGGTCTCGGGCCGTCTCTTGGGCTTGATCG
GCCTTCTTGCGCATCTCACGCGCTCCTGCGGCGGCCTGTAGGGCAGGCTCATACCCCTGCCGAACCGCTT
TTGTCAGCCGGTCGGCCACGGCTTCCGGCGTCTCAACGCGCTTTGAGATTCCCAGCTTTTCGGCCAATCC
CTGCGGTGCATAGGCGCGTGGCTCGACCGCTTGCGGGCTGATGGTGACGTGGCCCACTGGTGGCCGCTCC
AGGGCCTCGTAGAACGCCTGAATGCGCGTGTGACGTGCCTTGCTGCCCTCGATGCCCCGTTGCAGCCCTA
GATCGGCCACAGCGGCCGCAAACGTGGTCTGGTCGCGGGTCATCTGCGCTTTGTTGCCGATGAACTCCTT
GGCCGACAGCCTGCCGTCCTGCGTCAGCGGCACCACGAACGCGGTCATGTGCGGGCTGGTTTCGTCACGG
TGGATGCTGGCCGTCACGATGCGATCCGCCCCGTACTTGTCCGCCAGCCACTTGTGCGCCTTCTCGAAGA
ACGCCGCCTGCTGTTCTTGGCTGGCCGACTTCCACCATTCCGGGCTGGCCGTCATGACGTACTCGACCGC
CAACACAGCGTCCTTGCGCCGCTTCTCTGGCAGCAACTCGCGCAGTCGGCCCATCGCTTCATCGGTGCTG
CTGGCCGCCCAGTGCTCGTTCTCTGGCGTCCTGCTGGCGTCAGCGTTGGGCGTCTCGCGCTCGCGGTAGG
CGTGCTTGAGACTGGCCGCCACGTTGCCCATTTTCGCCAGCTTCTTGCATCGCATGATCGCGTATGCCGC
CATGCCTGCCCCTCCCTTTTGGTGTCCAACCGGCTCGACGGGGGCAGCGCAAGGCGGTGCCTCCGGCGGG
CCACTCAATGCTTGAGTATACTCACTAGACTTTGCTTCGCAAAGTCGTGACCGCCTACGGCGGCTGCGGC
GCCCTACGGGCTTGCTCTCCGGGCTTCGCCCTGCGCGGTCGCTGCGCTCCCTTGCCAGCCCGTGGATATG
TGGACGATGGCCGCGAGCGGCCACCGGCTGGCTCGCTTCGCTCGGCCCGTGGACAACCCTGCTGGACAAG
CTGATGGACAGGCTGCGCCTGCCCACGAGCTTGACCACAGGGATTGCCCACCGGCTACCCAGCCTTCGAC
CACATACCCACCGGCTCCAACTGCGCGGCCTGCGGCCTTGCCCCATCAATTTTTTTAATTTTCTCTGGGG
AAAAGCCTCCGGCCTGCGGCCTGCGCGCTTCGCTTGCCGGTTGGACACCAAGTGGAAGGCGGGTCAAGGC
TCGCGCAGCGACCGCGCAGCGGCTTGGCCTTGACGCGCCTGGAACGACCCAAGCCTATGCGAGTGGGGGC
AGTCGAAGGCGAAGCCCGCCCGCCTGCCCCCCGAGCCTCACGGCGGCGAGTGCGGGGGTTCCAAGGGGGC
AGCGCCACCTTGGGCAAGGCCGAAGGCCGCGCAGTCGATCAACAAGCCCCGGAGGGGCCACTTTTTGCCG
GAGGGGGAGCCGCGCCGAAGGCGTGGGGGAACCCCGCAGGGGTGCCCTTCTTTGGGCACCAAAGAACTAG
ATATAGGGCGAAATGCGAAAGACTTAAAAATCAACAACTTAAAAAAGGGGGGTACGCAACAGCTCATTGC
GGCACCCCCCGCAATAGCTCATTGCGTAGGTTAAAGAAAATCTGTAATTGACTGCCACTTTTACGCAACG
CATAATTGTTGTCGCGCTGCCGAAAAGTTGCAGCTGATTGCGCATGGTGCCGCAACCGTGCGGCACCCTA
CCGCATGGAGATAAGCATGGCCACGCAGTCCAGAGAAATCGGCATTCAAGCCAAGAACAAGCCCGGTCAC
TGGGTGCAAACGGAACGCAAAGCGCATGAGGCGTGGGCCGGGCTTATTGCGAGGAAACCCACGGCGGCAA
TGCTGCTGCATCACCTCGTGGCGCAGATGGGCCACCAGAACGCCGTGGTGGTCAGCCAGAAGACACTTTC
CAAGCTCATCGGACGTTCTTTGCGGACGGTCCAATACGCAGTCAAGGACTTGGTGGCCGAGCGCTGGATC
TCCGTCGTGAAGCTCAACGGCCCCGGCACCGTGTCGGCCTACGTGGTCAATGACCGCGTGGCGTGGGGCC
AGCCCCGCGACCAGTTGCGCCTGTCGGTGTTCAGTGCCGCCGTGGTGGTTGATCACGACGACCAGGACGA
ATCGCTGTTGGGGCATGGCGACCTGCGCCGCATCCCGACCCTGTATCCGGGCGAGCAGCAACTACCGACC
GGCCCCGGCGAGGAGCCGCCCAGCCAGCCCGGCATTCCGGGCATGGAACCAGACCTGCCAGCCTTGACCG
AAACGGAGGAATGGGAACGGCGCGGGCAGCAGCGCCTGCCGATGCCCGATGAGCCGTGTTTTCTGGACGA
TGGCGAGCCGTTGGAGCCGCCGACACGGGTCACGCTGCCGCGCCGGTAGTACGTAAGAGGTTCCAACTTT
CACCATAATGAAATAAGATCACTACCGGGCGTATTTTTTGAGTTATCGAGATTTTCAGGAGCTAAGGAAG
CTAAAATGGAGAAAAAAATCACTGGATATACCACCGTTGATATATCCCAATGGCATCGTAAAGAACATTT
TGAGGCATTTCAGTCAGTTGCTCAATGTACCTATAACCAGACCGTTCAGCTGGATATTACGGCCTTTTTA
AAGACCGTAAAGAAAAATAAGCACAAGTTTTATCCGGCCTTTATTCACATTCTTGCCCGCCTGATGAATG
CTCATCCGGAATTCCGTATGGCAATGAAAGACGGTGAGCTGGTGATATGGGATAGTGTTCACCCTTGTTA
CACCGTTTTCCATGAGCAAACTGAAACGTTTTCATCGCTCTGGAGTGAATACCACGACGATTTCCGGCAG
TTTCTACACATATATTCGCAAGATGTGGCGTGTTACGGTGAAAACCTGGCCTATTTCCCTAAAGGGTTTA
TTGAGAATATGTTTTTCGTCTCAGCCAATCCCTGGGTGAGTTTCACCAGTTTTGATTTAAACGTGGCCAA
TATGGACAACTTCTTCGCCCCCGTTTTCACCATGGGCAAATATTATACGCAAGGCGACAAGGTGCTGATG
CCGCTGGCGATTCAGGTTCATCATGCCGTTTGTGATGGCTTCCATGTCGGCAGAATGCTTAATGAATTAC
AACAGTACTGCGATGAGTGGCAGGGCGGGGCGTAAACGCGTGGATCCCCCTCAAGTCAAAAGCCTCCGGT
CGGAGGCTTTTGACTTTCTGCTATGGAGGTCAGGTATGATTTTTATGACAACTTGACGGCTACATCATTC
ACTTTTTCTTCACAACCGGCACGGAACTCGCTCGGGCTGGCCCCGGTGCATTTTTTAAATACCCGCGAGA
AATAGAGTTGATCGTCAAAACCAACATTGCGACCGACGGTGGCGATAGGCATCCGGGTGGTGCTCAAAAG
CAGCTTCGCCTGGCTGATACGTTGGTCCTCGCGCCAGCTTAAGACGCTAATCCCTAACTGCTGGCGGAAA
AGATGTGACAGACGCGACGGCGACAAGCAAACATGCTGTGCGACGCTGGCGATATCAAAATTGCTGTCTG
CCAGGTGATCGCTGATGTACTGACAAGCCTCGCGTACCCGATTATCCATCGGTGGATGGAGCGACTCGTT
AATCGCTTCCATGCGCCGCAGTAACAATTGCTCAAGCAGATTTATCGCCAGCAGCTCCGAATAGCGCCCT
TCCCCTTGCCCGGCGTTAATGATTTGCCCAAACAGGTCGCTGAAATGCGGCTGGTGCGCTTCATCCGGGC
GAAAGAACCCCGTATTGGCAAATATTGACGGCCAGTTAAGCCATTCATGCCAGTAGGCGCGCGGACGAAA
GTAAACCCACTGGTGATACCATTCGCGAGCCTCCGGATGACGACCGTAGTGATGAATCTCTCCTGGCGGG
AACAGCAAAATATCACCCGGTCGGCAAACAAATTCTCGTCCCTGATTTTTCACCACCCCCTGACCGCGAA
TGGTGAGATTGAGAATATAACCTTTCATTCCCAGCGGTCGGTCGATAAAAAAATCGAGATAACCGTTGGC
CTCAATCGGCGTTAAACCCGCCACCAGATGGGCATTAAACGAGTATCCCGGCAGCAGGGGATCATTTTGC
GCTTCAGCCATACTTTTCATACTCCCGCCATTCAGAGAAGAAACCAATTGTCCATATTGCATCAGACATT
GCCGTCACTGCGTCTTTTACTGGCTCTTCTCGCTAACCAAACCGGTAACCCCGCTTATTAAAAGCATTCT
GTAACAAAGCGGGACCAAAGCCATGACAAAAACGCGTAACAAAAGTGTCTATAATCACGGCAGAAAAGTC
CACATTGATTATTTGCACGGCGTCACACTTTGCTATGCCATAGCATTTTTATCCATAAGATTAGCGGATC
CTACCTGACGCTTTTTATCGCAACTCTCTACTGTTTCTCCATACCCGTTTTTTTGGGCTAGCACCGCCTA
TCTCGTGTGAGATAGGCGGAGATACGAACTTTAAGAAGGAGATATACACATGTTAAAATGGTCAGTATTG
AGCGATATCTAGAGAATTCGTC
Features (pLannotate 1.2.2; 8 found; start..end, strand, type, name):
     60..96      -  terminator     soxR terminator: bidirectional E. coli soxR transcription terminator
   1347..2116    +  rep_origin     pBBR1 oriV: replication origin of the broad-host-range plasmid pBBR1 from Bordetella bronchiseptica; requires the pBBR1 Rep protein for replication
   2117..2779    +  CDS            pBBR1 Rep: replication protein for the broad-host-range plasmid pBBR1 from Bordetella bronchiseptica
   2781..2875    +  promoter       cat promoter (fragment): promoter of the E. coli cat gene encoding chloramphenicol acetyltransferase
   2876..3535    +  CDS            CmR: chloramphenicol acetyltransferase; cat; confers resistance to chloramphenicol
   3554..3585    -  terminator     tonB terminator: bidirectional E. coli tonB-P14 transcription terminator
   3613..4491    -  CDS            araC: L-arabinose regulatory protein; araC
   4518..4802    +  promoter       araBAD promoter: araBAD; promoter of the L-arabinose operon of E. coli; the araC regulatory gene is transcribed in the opposite direction (Guzman et al., 1995)
