[The description below was written by a language model from this plasmid's Addgene catalogue record and pLannotate feature annotations shown in this document.]
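Description:
pBMTBX-3 is an empty bacterial expression backbone of 4,922 bp, one of a set of broad-host-range vectors built for protein expression across Gram-negative hosts. It replicates from the pBBR1 origin (oriV) together with the adjacent pBBR1 Rep coding sequence. This replicon, originally from a Bordetella bronchiseptica plasmid, supplies its own replication protein and can therefore be maintained in many Gram-negative species as well as in standard E. coli cloning strains. Selection is by chloramphenicol, through a chloramphenicol acetyltransferase gene (CmR) driven by a fragment of the cat promoter. The copy number is recorded as unknown.

The expression module is the arabinose-inducible system from the E. coli L-arabinose operon. The araC regulator gene lies on the reverse strand and is transcribed divergently from the araBAD promoter, so that AraC represses the promoter in the absence of L-arabinose and activates it when the sugar is present, allowing titratable control of a cloned gene. A bidirectional tonB terminator sits between the resistance gene and araC, insulating the marker from the regulatory cassette. A bidirectional soxR terminator lies shortly downstream of the promoter across the circular junction, where it would be expected to stop transcripts coming from the cloning region.

No insert is present. The record indicates restriction cloning of a gene of interest between NheI (5′) and HincII (3′) sites. The annotated features do not include any tag, ribosome binding site or reporter, and roughly 1.2 kb between the soxR terminator and the origin carries no annotation. The plasmid is suited to inducible expression of genes in E. coli and other Gram-negative bacteria.
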