Addgene plasmid #26074: pBMTBX-3
Purpose: (Empty Backbone)
Depositing lab: Ryan Gill. Depositing organization: University of Colorado, Boulder. Publication: Broad-host-range vectors for protein expression across gram negative hosts. Prior JE, Lynch MD, Gill RT. Biotechnol Bioeng. 2010 Jun 1. 106(2):326-32. 10.1002/bit.22695 PubMed 20148414.
Backbone
  Vector backbone: pBMTBX-3
  Backbone size (bp): 4922
  Vector type: Bacterial Expression
Growth in bacteria
  Bacterial resistance: Chloramphenicol, 25 μg/mL
  Growth temperature: 37°C
  Growth strain: DH5alpha
  Copy number: Unknown
Gene/Insert
  Gene/Insert name: None
  Cloning method: Restriction Enzyme; 5′ cloning site NheI (unknown if destroyed); 3′ cloning site HincII (unknown if destroyed)
  Sequencing primers: 5′ atacccgttt ttttgggcta
Terms and licenses: Academic/Nonprofit Terms; Industry Terms: Not Available to Industry
How to cite: pBMTBX-3 was a gift from Ryan Gill (Addgene plasmid # 26074 ; http://n2t.net/addgene:26074 ; RRID:Addgene_26074)
