>Addgene plasmid #26074 | pBMTBX-3 | addgene partial sequence | sequence record 31663 | 26074 with pBAD-F
AAGGACACTGAGCTTTTATCGCAACTCTCTACTGTTTCTCCATACCCGTTTTTTTGGGCTAGAGAATTCG
TCAACGAATTCAAGCTTGATATCATTCAGGACGAGCCTCAGACTCCAGCGTAACTGGACTGAAAACAAAC
TAAAGCGCCCTTGTGGCGCTTTAGTTTTGTTCCGCTCATGATAATAATGGTTTCTTAGACGTCAGGTGGC
ACTTTTCGGGGAAATGTGCGCGCCCGCGTTCCTGCTGGCGCTGGGCCTGTTTCTGGCGCTGGACTTCCCG
CTGTTCCGTCAGCAGCTTTTCGCCCACGGCCTTGATGATCGCGGCGGCCTTGGCCTGCATATCCCGATTC
AACGGCCCCAGGGCGTCCAGAACGGGCTTCAGGCGCTCCCGAAGGTCTCGGGCCGTCTCTTGGGCTTGAT
CGGCCTTCTTGCGCATCTCACGCGCTCCTGCGGCGGCCTGTAGGGCAGGCTCATACCCCTGCCGAACCGC
TTTTGTCAGCCGGTCGGCCACGGCTTCCGGCGTCTCAACGCGCTTTGAGATTCCCAGCTTTTCGGCCAAT
CCCTGCGGTGCATAGGCGCGTGGCTCGACCGCTTGCGGGCTGATGGTGACGTGGCCCACTGGTGGCCGCT
CCAGGGCCTCGTAGAACGCCTGAATGCGCGTGTGACGTGCCTTGCTGCCCTCGATGCCCCGTTGCAGCCC
TAGATCGGCCACAGCGGCCGCAAACGTGGTCTGGTCGCGGGTCATCTGCGCTTTGTTGCCGATGAACTCC
TTGGCCGACAGCCTGCCGTCCTGCGTCAGCGGCACCACGAACGCGGTCATGTGCGGGCTGGTTTCGTCAC
GGTGGATGCTGGCCGTCACGATGCGATCCGCCCCGTACTTGTCCGCCAGCCACTTGTGCGC
